>Addgene plasmid #182678 | pORANGE_Tubb3 GFP(Y39TAG) KI | addgene full sequence | sequence record 363084 | Addgene Partial NGS Result
CTAGAAGCTTGCTGCGAGCAACTTCACTTGGGGGATCAGGCGTGAGCAAGGGCGAGGAGCTGTTCACCGG
GGTGGTGCCCATCCTGGTCGAGCTGGACGGCGACGTAAACGGCCACAAGTTCAGCGTGTCCGGCGAGGGC
GAGGGCGATGCCACCTAGGGCAAGCTGACCCTGAAGTTCATCTGCACCACCGGCAAGCTGCCCGTGCCCT
GGCCCACCCTCGTGACCACCCTGACCTACGGCGTGCAGTGCTTCAGCCGCTACCCCGACCACATGAAGCA
GCACGACTTCTTCAAGTCCGCCATGCCCGAAGGCTACGTCCAGGAGCGCACCATCTTCTTCAAGGACGAC
GGCAACTACAAGACCCGCGCCGAGGTGAAGTTCGAGGGCGACACCCTGGTGAACCGCATCGAGCTGAAGG
GCATCGACTTCAAGGAGGACGGCAACATCCTGGGGCACAAGCTGGAGTACAACTACAACAGCCACAACGT
CTATATCATGGCCGACAAGCAGAAGAACGGCATCAAGGCCAACTTCAAGATCCGCCACAACATCGAGGAC
GGCAGCGTGCAGCTCGCCGACCACTACCAGCAGAACACCCCCATCGGCGACGGCCCCGTGCTGCTGCCCG
ACAACCACTACCTGAGCACCCAGTCCGCCCTGAGCAAAGACCCCAACGAGAAGCGCGATCACATGGTCCT
GCTGGAGTTCGTGACCGCCGCCGGGATCACTCTCGGCATGGACGAGCTGTACAAGTAATGTGCTGCGAGC
AACTTCACTTGGGCTCGAGGATCCTAGGACGCGTCCTAGGACGCGTCCAGAGGTACCCGTTACATAACTT
ACGGTAAATGGCCCGCCTGGCTGACCGCCCAACGACCCCCGCCCATTGACGTCAATAGTAACGCCAATAG
GGACTTTCCATTGACGTCAATGGGTGGAGTATTTACGGTAAACTGCCCACTTGGCAGTACATCAAGTGTA
TCATATGCCAAGTACGCCCCCTATTGACGTCAATGACGGTAAATGGCCCGCCTGGCATTGTGCCCAGTAC
ATGACCTTATGGGACTTTCCTACTTGGCAGTACATCTACGTATTAGTCATCGCTATTACCATGGTCGAGG
TGAGCCCCACGTTCTGCTTCACTCTCCCCATCTCCCCCCCCTCCCCACCCCCAATTTTGTATTTATTTAT
TTTTTAATTATTTTGTGCAGCGATGGGGGCGGGGGGGGGGGGGGGGCGCGCGCCRGGSGGGGSGGGGSGG
GGSGRGGGGSGGGGSGGGGSGRGGCGGRGAGGKGCGGCGGCAGCCAATCAGAGCGGCGCGCTCCGAAAGT
TTCCTTTTATGGCGAGGCGGCGGCGGCGGCGGCCCTATAAAAAGCGAAGCGCGCGGCGGGCGGGAGTCGC
TGCGCGCTGCCTTCGCCCCGTGCCCCGCTCCGCCGCCGCCTCGCGCCGCCCGCCCCGGCTCTGACTGACC
GCGTTACTCCCACAGGTGAGCGGGCGGGACGGCCCTTCTCCTCCGGGCTGTAATTAGCTGAGCAAGAGGT
AAGGGTTTAAGGGATGGTTGGTTGGTGGGGTATTAATGTTTAATTACCTGGAGCACCTGCCTGAAATCAC
TTTTTTTCAGGTTGGACCGGTGCCACCATGTACCCATACGATGTTCCAGATTACGCTTCGCCGAAGAAAA
AGCGCAAGGTCGAAGCGTCCGACAAGAAGTACAGCATCGGCCTGGACATCGGCACCAACTCTGTGGGCTG
GGCCGTGATCACCGACGAGTACAAGGTGCCCAGCAAGAAATTCAAGGTGCTGGGCAACACCGACCGGCAC
AGCATCAAGAAGAACCTGATCGGAGCCCTGCTGTTCGACAGCGGCGAAACAGCCGAGGCCACCCGGCTGA
AGAGAACCGCCAGAAGAAGATACACCAGACGGAAGAACCGGATCTGCTATCTGCAAGAGATCTTCAGCAA
CGAGATGGCCAAGGTGGACGACAGCTTCTTCCACAGACTGGAAGAGTCCTTCCTGGTGGAAGAGGATAAG
AAGCACGAGCGGCACCCCATCTTCGGCAACATCGTGGACGAGGTGGCCTACCACGAGAAGTACCCCACCA
TCTACCACCTGAGAAAGAAACTGGTGGACAGCACCGACAAGGCCGACCTGCGGCTGATCTATCTGGCCCT
GGCCCACATGATCAAGTTCCGGGGCCACTTCCTGATCGAGGGCGACCTGAACCCCGACAACAGCGACGTG
GACAAGCTGTTCATCCAGCTGGTGCAGACCTACAACCAGCTGTTCGAGGAAAACCCCATCAACGCCAGCG
GCGTGGACGCCAAGGCCATCCTGTCTGCCAGACTGAGCAAGAGCAGACGGCTGGAAAATCTGATCGCCCA
GCTGCCCGGCGAGAAGAAGAATGGCCTGTTCGGAAACCTGATTGCCCTGAGCCTGGGCCTGACCCCCAAC
TTCAAGAGCAACTTCGACCTGGCCGAGGATGCCAAACTGCAGCTGAGCAAGGACACCTACGACGACGACC
TGGACAACCTGCTGGCCCAGATCGGCGACCAGTACGCCGACCTGTTTCTGGCCGCCAAGAACCTGTCCGA
CGCCATCCTGCTGAGCGACATCCTGAGAGTGAACACCGAGATCACCAAGGCCCCCCTGAGCGCCTCTATG
ATCAAGAGATACGACGAGCACCACCAGGACCTGACCCTGCTGAAAGCTCTCGTGCGGCAGCAGCTGCCTG
AGAAGTACAAAGAGATTTTCTTCGACCAGAGCAAGAACGGCTACGCCGGCTACATTGACGGCGGAGCCAG
CCAGGAAGAGTTCTACAAGTTCATCAAGCCCATCCTGGAAAAGATGGACGGCACCGAGGAACTGCTCGTG
AAGCTGAACAGAGAGGACCTGCTGCGGAAGCAGCGGACCTTCGACAACGGCAGCATCCCCCACCAGATCC
ACCTGGGAGAGCTGCACGCCATTCTGCGGCGGCAGGAAGATTTTTACCCATTCCTGAAGGACAACCGGGA
AAAGATCGAGAAGATCCTGACCTTCCGCATCCCCTACTACGTGGGCCCTCTGGCCAGGGGAAACAGCAGA
TTCGCCTGGATGACCAGAAAGAGCGAGGAAACCATCACCCCCTGGAACTTCGAGGAAGTGGTGGACAAGG
GCGCTTCCGCCCAGAGCTTCATCGAGCGGATGACCAACTTCGATAAGAACCTGCCCAACGAGAAGGTGCT
GCCCAAGCACAGCCTGCTGTACGAGTACTTCACCGTGTATAACGAGCTGACCAAAGTGAAATACGTGACC
GAGGGAATGAGAAAGCCCGCCTTCCTGAGCGGCGAGCAGAAAAAGGCCATCGTGGACCTGCTGTTCAAGA
CCAACCGGAAAGTGACCGTGAAGCAGCTGAAAGAGGACTACTTCAAGAAAATCGAGTGCTTCGACTCCGT
GGAAATCTCCGGCGTGGAAGATCGGTTCAACGCCTCCCTGGGCACATACCACGATCTGCTGAAAATTATC
AAGGACAAGGACTTCCTGGACAATGAGGAAAACGAGGACATTCTGGAAGATATCGTGCTGACCCTGACAC
TGTTTGAGGACAGAGAGATGATCGAGGAACGGCTGAAAACCTATGCCCACCTGTTCGACGACAAAGTGAT
GAAGCAGCTGAAGCGGCGGAGATACACCGGCTGGGGCAGGCTGAGCCGGAAGCTGATCAACGGCATCCGG
GACAAGCAGTCCGGCAAGACAATCCTGGATTTCCTGAAGTCCGACGGCTTCGCCAACAGAAACTTCATGC
AGCTGATCCACGACGACAGCCTGACCTTTAAAGAGGACATCCAGAAAGCCCAGGTGTCCGGCCAGGGCGA
TAGCCTGCACGAGCACATTGCCAATCTGGCCGGCAGCCCCGCCATTAAGAAGGGCATCCTGCAGACAGTG
AAGGTGGTGGACGAGCTCGTGAAAGTGATGGGCCGGCACAAGCCCGAGAACATCGTGATCGAAATGGCCA
GAGAGAACCAGACCACCCAGAAGGGACAGAAGAACAGCCGCGAGAGAATGAAGCGGATCGAAGAGGGCAT
CAAAGAGCTGGGCAGCCAGATCCTGAAAGAACACCCCGTGGAAAACACCCAGCTGCAGAACGAGAAGCTG
TACCTGTACTACCTGCAGAATGGGCGGGATATGTACGTGGACCAGGAACTGGACATCAACCGGCTGTCCG
ACTACGATGTGGACCATATCGTGCCTCAGAGCTTTCTGAAGGACGACTCCATCGACAACAAGGTGCTGAC
CAGAAGCGACAAGAACCGGGGCAAGAGCGACAACGTGCCCTCCGAAGAGGTCGTGAAGAAGATGAAGAAC
TACTGGCGGCAGCTGCTGAACGCCAAGCTGATTACCCAGAGAAAGTTCGACAATCTGACCAAGGCCGAGA
GAGGCGGCCTGAGCGAACTGGATAAGGCCGGCTTCATCAAGAGACAGCTGGTGGAAACCCGGCAGATCAC
AAAGCACGTGGCACAGATCCTGGACTCCCGGATGAACACTAAGTACGACGAGAATGACAAGCTGATCCGG
GAAGTGAAAGTGATCACCCTGAAGTCCAAGCTGGTGTCCGATTTCCGGAAGGATTTCCAGTTTTACAAAG
TGCGCGAGATCAACAACTACCACCACGCCCACGACGCCTACCTGAACGCCGTCGTGGGAACCGCCCTGAT
CAAAAAGTACCCTAAGCTGGAAAGCGAGTTCGTGTACGGCGACTACAAGGTGTACGACGTGCGGAAGATG
ATCGCCAAGAGCGAGCAGGAAATCGGCAAGGCTACCGCCAAGTACTTCTTCTACAGCAACATCATGAACT
TTTTCAAGACCGAGATTACCCTGGCCAACGGCGAGATCCGGAAGCGGCCTCTGATCGAGACAAACGGCGA
AACCGGGGAGATCGTGTGGGATAAGGGCCGGGATTTTGCCACCGTGCGGAAAGTGCTGAGCATGCCCCAA
GTGAATATCGTGAAAAAGACCGAGGTGCAGACAGGCGGCTTCAGCAAAGAGTCTATCCTGCCCAAGAGGA
ACAGCGATAAGCTGATCGCCAGAAAGAAGGACTGGGACCCTAAGAAGTACGGCGGCTTCGACAGCCCCAC
CGTGGCCTATTCTGTGCTGGTGGTGGCCAAAGTGGAAAAGGGCAAGTCCAAGAAACTGAAGAGTGTGAAA
GAGCTGCTGGGGATCACCATCATGGAAAGAAGCAGCTTCGAGAAGAATCCCATCGACTTTCTGGAAGCCA
AGGGCTACAAAGAAGTGAAAAAGGACCTGATCATCAAGCTGCCTAAGTACTCCCTGTTCGAGCTGGAAAA
CGGCCGGAAGAGAATGCTGGCCTCTGCCGGCGAACTGCAGAAGGGAAACGAACTGGCCCTGCCCTCCAAA
TATGTGAACTTCCTGTACCTGGCCAGCCACTATGAGAAGCTGAAGGGCTCCCCCGAGGATAATGAGCAGA
AACAGCTGTTTGTGGAACAGCACAAGCACTACCTGGACGAGATCATCGAGCAGATCAGCGAGTTCTCCAA
GAGAGTGATCCTGGCCGACGCTAATCTGGACAAAGTGCTGTCCGCCTACAACAAGCACCGGGATAAGCCC
ATCAGAGAGCAGGCCGAGAATATCATCCACCTGTTTACCCTGACCAATCTGGGAGCCCCTGCCGCCTTCA
AGTACTTTGACACCACCATCGACCGGAAGAGGTACACCAGCACCAAAGAGGTGCTGGACGCCACCCTGAT
CCACCAGAGCATCACCGGCCTGTACGAGACACGGATCGACCTGTCTCAGCTGGGAGGCGACAGCCCCAAG
AAGAAGAGAAAGGTGGAGGCCAGCTAAGAATTCTAACTAGAGCTCGCTGATCAGCCTCGACTGTGCCTTC
TAGTTGCCAGCCATCTGTTGTTTGCCCCTCCCCCGTGCCTTCCTTGACCCTGGAAGGTGCCACTCCCACT
GTCCTTTCCTAATAAAATGAGGAAATTGCATCGCATTGTCTGAGTAGGTGTCATTCTATTCTGGGGGGTG
GGGTGGGGCAGGACAGCAAGGGGGAGGATTGGGAAGAGAATAGCAGGCATGCTGGGGAGCGGCCGCAGGA
ACCCCTAGTGATGGAGTTGGCCACTCCCTCTCTGCGCGCTCGCTCGCTCACTGAGGCCGGGCGACCAAAG
GTCGCCCGACGCCCGGGCTTTGCCCGGGCGGCCTCAGTGAGCGAGCGAGCGCGCAGCTGCCTGCAGGGGC
GCCTGATGCGGTATTTTCTCCTTACGCATCTGTGCGGTATTTCACACCGCATA
[95 nt withheld, positions 6284-6378]
T
[46 nt withheld, positions 6380-6425]
C
[141 nt withheld, positions 6427-6567]
CCTTTGACGTTGGAGTCCACGTTCTTT
[37 nt withheld, positions 6595-6631]
ACTCTATCTCGGGCTATTCTTTTGATTTATAAGGGATTTTGCCGATTTCGGTCTATTGGTTAAAAAATGA
GCTGATTTAACAAAAATTTAACGCGAATTTTAACAAAATATTAACGTTTACAATTTTATGGTGCACTCTC
AGTACAATCTGCTCTGATGCCGCATAGTTAAGCCAGCCCCGACACCCGCCAACACCCGCTGACGCGCCCT
GACGGGCTTGTCTGCTCCCGGCATCCGCTTACAGACAAGCTGTGACCGTCTCCGGGAGCTGCATGTGTCA
GAGGTTTTCACCGTCATCACCGAAACGCGCGAGACGAAAGGGCCTCGTGATACGCCTATTTTTATAGGTT
AATGTCATGATAATAATGGTTTCTTAGACGTCAGGTGGCACTTTTCGGGGAAATGTGCGCGGAACCCCTA
TTTGTTTATTTTTCTAAATACATTCAAATATGTATCCGCTCATGAGACAATAACCCTGATAAATGCTTCA
ATAATATTGAAAAAGGAAGAGTATGAGTATTCAACATTTCCGTGTCGCCCTTATTCCCTTTTTTGCGGCA
TTTTGCCTTCCTGTTTTTGCTCACCCAGAAACGCTGGTGAAAGTAAAAGATGCTGAAGATCAGTTGGGTG
CACGAGTGGGTTACATCGAACTGGATCTCAACAGCGGTAAGATCCTTGAGAGTTTTCGCCCCGAAGAACG
TTTTCCAATGATGAGCACTTTTAAAGTTCTGCTATGTGGCGCGGTATTATCCCGTATTGACGCCGGGCAA
GAGCAACTCGGTCGCCGCATACACTATTCTCAGAATGACTTGGTTGAGTACTCACCAGTCACAGAAAAGC
ATCTTACGGATGGCATGACAGTAAGAGAATTATGCAGTGCTGCCATAACCATGAGTGATAACACTGCGGC
CAACTTACTTCTGACAACGATCGGAGGACCGAAGGAGCTAACCGCTTTTTTGCACAACATGGGGGATCAT
GTAACTCGCCTTGATCGTTGGGAACCGGAGCTGAATGAAGCCATACCAAACGACGAGCGTGACACCACGA
TGCCTGTAGCAATGGCAACAACGTTGCGCAAACTATTAACTGGCGAACTACTTACTCTAGCTTCCCGGCA
ACAATTAATAGACTGGATGGAGGCGGATAAAGTTGCAGGACCACTTCTGCGCTCGGCCCTTCCGGCTGGC
TGGTTTATTGCTGATAAATCTGGAGCCGGTGAGCGTGGAAGCCGCGGTATCATTGCAGCACTGGGGCCAG
ATGGTAAGCCCTCCCGTATCGTAGTTATCTACACGACGGGGAGTCAGGCAACTATGGATGAACGAAATAG
ACAGATCGCTGAGATAGGTGCCTCACTGATTAAGCATTGGTAACTGTCAGACCAAGTTTACTCATATATA
CTTTAGATTGATTTAAAACTTCATTTTTAATTTAAAAGGATCTAGGTGAAGATCCTTTTTGATAATCTCA
TGACCAAAATCCCTTAACGTGAGTTTTCGTTCCACTGAGCGTCAGACCCCGTAGAAAAGATCAAAGGATC
TTCTTGAGATCCTTTTTTTCTGCGCGTAATCTGCTGCTTGCAAACAAAAAAACCACCGCTACCAGCGGTG
GTTTGTTTGCCGGATCAAGAGCTACCAACTCTTTTTCCGAAGGTAACTGGCTTCAGCAGAGCGCAGATAC
CAAATACTGTTCTTCTAGTGTAGCCGTAGTTAGGCCACCACTTCAAGAACTCTGTAGCACCGCCTACATA
CCTCGCTCTGCTAATCCTGTTACCAGTGGCTGCTGCCAGTGGCGATAAGTCGTGTCTTACCGGGTTGGAC
TCAAGACGATAGTTACCGGATAAGGCGCAGCGGTCGGGCTGAACGGGGGGTTCGTGCACACAGCCCAGCT
TGGAGCGAACGACCTACACCGAACTGAGATACCTACAGCGTGAGCTATGAGAAAGCGCCACGCTTCCCGA
AGGGAGAAAGGCGGACAGGTATCCGGTAAGCGGCAGGGTCGGAACAGGAGAGCGCACGAGGGAGCTTCCA
GGGGGAAACGCCTGGTATCTTTATAGTCCTGTCGGGTTTCGCCACCTCTGACTTGAGCGTCGATTTTTGT
GATGCTCGTCAGGGGGGCGGAGCCTATGGAAAAACGCCAGCAACGCGGCCTTTTTACGGTTCCTGGCCTT
TTGCTGGCCTTTTGCTCACATGTGAGGGCCTATTTCCCATGATTCCTTCATATTTGCATATACGATACAA
GGCTGTTAGAGAGATAATTGGAATTAATTTGACTGTAAACACAAAGATATTAGTACAAAATACGTGACGT
AGAAAGTAATAATTTCTTGGGTAGTTTGCAGTTTTAAAATTATGTTTTAAAATGGACTATCATATGCTTA
CCGTAACTTGAAAGTATTTCGATTTCTTGGCTTTATATATCTTGTGGAAAGGACGAAACACCGCTGCGAG
CAACTTCACTTGTTTTAGAGCTAGAAATAGCAAGTTAAAATAAGGCTAGTCCGTTATCAACTTGAAAAAG
TGGCACCGAGTCGGTGCTTTTTTGTTTTAGAGCTAGAAATAGCAAGTTAAAATAAGGCTAGTCCGTTTTT
AGCGCGTGCGCCAATTCTGCAGACAAATGGCT
Features (pLannotate 1.2.2; 19 found; start..end, strand, type, name):
     42..758     +  CDS            EGFP: the original enhanced GFP (Yang et al., 1996) mammalian codon-optimized
    828..1113    +  enhancer       CMV enhancer: human cytomegalovirus immediate early enhancer; contains an 18-bp deletion relative to the standard CMV enhancer
   1115..1392    +  promoter       chicken β-actin promoter: No description available
   1393..1620    +  intron         hybrid intron: hybrid between chicken β-actin (CBA) and minute virus of mice (MMV) introns (Gray et al., 2011)
   1641..1668    +  CDS            3xHA (fragment): three tandem HA epitope tags
   1701..3302    +  CDS            Cas9(N): N-terminal portion of Streptococcus pyogenes Cas9 (Zetsche et al., 2015)
   3303..5801    +  CDS            Cas9(C): C-terminal portion of Streptococcus pyogenes Cas9 (Zetsche et al., 2015)
   5871..5982    +  polyA_signal   bGH poly(A) signal: bovine growth hormone polyadenylation signal
   6087..6227    +  repeat_region  AAV2 ITR: inverted terminal repeat of adeno-associated virus serotype 2 inverted
   6232..6283    -  misc_feature   bom (fragment): basis of mobility region from pBR322
   6302..6757    +  rep_origin     f1 ori (sequence partly withheld): f1 bacteriophage origin of replication; arrow indicates direction of (+) strand synthesis
   6758..6807    -  misc_feature   bom (fragment): basis of mobility region from pBR322
   6909..6944    -  CDS            rop (fragment): Rop protein, which maintains plasmids at low copy number; rop
   7039..7143    +  promoter       AmpR promoter: bla
   7144..8004    +  CDS            AmpR: β-lactamase; bla; confers resistance to ampicillin, carbenicillin, and related antibiotics
   8175..8763    +  rep_origin     ori: high-copy-number ColE1/pMB1/pBR322/pUC origin of replication
   8825..9065    +  promoter       U6 promoter: RNA polymerase III promoter for human U6 snRNA
   9093..9168    +  misc_RNA       gRNA scaffold: guide RNA scaffold for the Streptococcus pyogenes CRISPR/Cas9 system
   9175..9218    +  misc_RNA       gRNA scaffold (fragment): guide RNA scaffold for the Streptococcus pyogenes CRISPR/Cas9 system
