[The description below was written by a language model from this plasmid's Addgene catalogue record and pLannotate feature annotations shown in this document.]
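Description:
pORANGE_Tubb3 GFP(Y39TAG) KI is an all-in-one mammalian CRISPR knock-in plasmid built on the pORANGE backbone and designed to tag endogenous beta-3 tubulin (Tubb3) in mouse or rat cells. It is propagated in E. coli as a high-copy plasmid through a ColE1/pUC-type origin and selected with ampicillin (AmpR/bla); an f1 origin and a single annotated AAV2 ITR are also present in the backbone, along with small pBR322-derived remnants (bom and rop fragments).

Three functional units work together. A human U6 Pol III promoter drives a guide RNA with the S. pyogenes scaffold, directed at the end of the Tubb3 gene. A CMV enhancer/chicken β-actin promoter with a hybrid intron expresses SpCas9, which is annotated as contiguous N- and C-terminal portions, is preceded by an HA epitope fragment and is terminated by a bGH polyadenylation signal. The third unit is a promoterless EGFP-derived donor sequence intended for insertion at the Cas9-cut locus, so that the tag is expressed as part of the endogenous tubulin under native regulation. The record does not annotate the sequences flanking the donor, so the exact integration mechanism is not shown here.

The distinguishing feature is the Y39TAG mutation, which replaces the GFP codon for tyrosine 39 with an amber stop codon. According to the record, this is the only change from the parental pORANGE Tubb3-GFP KI plasmid. Full-length fusion protein would therefore require amber suppression, typically supplied by an orthogonal tRNA/synthetase pair and a noncanonical amino acid, neither of which is encoded on this plasmid. The stated use is amber codon suppression and click chemistry labeling of endogenous beta-3 tubulin in mammalian cells. The feature table derives from a partial NGS sequence record.
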