Addgene plasmid #182678: pORANGE_Tubb3 GFP(Y39TAG) KI
Purpose: Expression of spCas9, gRNA targeting the end of Tubb3 gene and donor GFP(Y39TAG). Can be used for amber codon suppression and click chemistry labeling of endogenous beta-3 tubulin in mammalian cells.
Depositing lab: Ivana Nikić-Spiegel. Depositing organization: Universitaetsklinikum Tuebingen. Publication: Minimal genetically encoded tags for fluorescent protein labeling in living neurons. Arsic A, Hagemann C, Stajkovic N, Schubert T, Nikic-Spiegel I. Nat Commun. 2022 Jan 14;13(1):314. doi: 10.1038/s41467-022-27956-y. PubMed 35031604.
Backbone
  Vector backbone: pORANGE
  Vector type: Mammalian Expression
Growth in bacteria
  Bacterial resistance: Ampicillin, 100 μg/mL
  Growth temperature: 37°C
  Growth strain: DH5alpha
  Copy number: High Copy
Gene/Insert
  Gene/Insert name: Tubb3-targeting gRNA and GFP(Y39TAG) donor sequence (alt name: Tubb3)
  gRNA/shRNA sequence: GCTGCGAGCAACTTCACTT
  Species: M. musculus (mouse), R. norvegicus (rat)
  GenBank ID: NM_023279.3 NM_139254.2
  Entrez Gene: Tubb3 (a.k.a. 3200002H15Rik, M(beta)3, M(beta)6); Tubb3
  Promoter: U6 and chicken beta-actin promoter
  Cloning method: Unknown
  Sequencing primers: 5′ aaggctgttagagagataattggaa; 3′ cgggccatttaccgtaagtt
Resource information
  A portion of this plasmid was derived from a plasmid made by: This plasmid is based on the pORANGE Tubb3-GFP KI plasmid: https://www.addgene.org/131497/. We replaced WT GFP with the GFP(Y39TAG), all other sequences were unchanged.
Terms and licenses: Academic/Nonprofit Terms; Industry Terms: Not Available to Industry
How to cite: pORANGE_Tubb3 GFP(Y39TAG) KI was a gift from Ivana Nikić-Spiegel (Addgene plasmid # 182678 ; http://n2t.net/addgene:182678 ; RRID:Addgene_182678)
